>Addgene plasmid #64721 | pattB-nsyb-MKII::GAL4DBDo | depositor full sequence | sequence record 111550 | pattB-nsyb-MKII::GAL4DBDo sequence 10123 bps
CTG
[124 nt withheld, positions 4-127]
C
[91 nt withheld, positions 129-219]
A
[49 nt withheld, positions 221-269]
CCTTTGACGTTGGAGTCCACGTTCTTT
[37 nt withheld, positions 297-333]
ACCCTATCTCGGTCTATTCTTTTGATTTATAAGGGATTTTGCCGATTTCGGCCTATTGGTTAAAAAATGA
GCTGATTTAACAAAAATTTAACGCGAATTTTAACAAAATATTAACGCTTACAATTTCCATTCGCCATTCA
GGCTGCGCAACTGTTGGGAAGGGCGATCGGTGCGGGCCTCTTCGCTATTACGCCAGCTGGCGAAAGGGGG
ATGTGCTGCAAGGCGATTAAGTTGGGTAACGCCAGGGTTTTCCCAGTCACGACGTTGTAAAACGACGGCC
AGTGAATTGTAATACGACTCACTATAGGGCGAATTGGGTACGTACCGGGCCCCTAGTATGTATGTAAGTT
AATAAAACCCATTTTTGCGGAAAGTAGATAAAAAAAACATTTTTTTTTTTTACTGCACTGGATATCATTG
AACTTATCTGATCAGTTTTAAATTTACTTCGATCCAAGGGTATTTGATGTACCAGGTTCTTTCGATTACC
TCTCACTCAAAATGACATTCCACTCAAAGTCAGCGCTGTTTGCCTCCTTCTCTGTCCACAGAAATATCGC
CGTCTCTTTCGCCGCTGCGTCCGCTATCTCTTTCGCCACCGTTTGTAGCGTTACGTAGCGTCAATGTCCG
CCTTCAGTTGCATTTTGTCAGCGGTTTCGTGACGAAGCTCCAAGCGGTTTACGCCATCAATTAAACACAA
AGTGCTGTGCCAAAACTCCTCTCGCTTCTTATTTTTGTTTGTTTTTTGAGTGATTGGGGTGGTGATTGGT
TTTGGGTGGGTAAGCAGGGGAAAGTGTGAAAAATCCCGGCAATGGGCCAAGAGGATCAGGAGCTATTAAT
TCGCGGAGGCAGCAAACACCCATCTGCCGAGCATCTGAACAATGTGAGTAGTACATGTGCATACATCTTA
AGTTCACTTGATCTATAGGAACTGCGATTGCAACATCAAATTGTCTGCGGCGTGAGAACTGCGACCCACA
AAAATCCCAAACCGCAATTGCACAAACAAATAGTGACACGAAACAGATTATTCTGGTAGCTGTTCTCGCT
ATATAAGACAATTTTTGAGATCATATCATGATCAAGACATCTAAAGGCATTCATTTTCGACTATATTCTT
TTTTACAAAAAATATAACAACCAGATATTTTAAGCTGATCCTAGATGCACAAAAAATAAATAAAAGTATA
AACCTACTTCGTAGGATACTTCGGGGTACTTTTTGTTCGGGGTTAGATGAGCATAACGCTTGTAGTTGAT
ATTTGAGATCCCCTATCATTGCAGGGTGACAGCGGAGCGGCTTCGCAGAGCTGCATTAACCAGGGCTTCG
GGCAGGCCAAAAACTACGGCACGCTCCGGCCACCCAGTCCGCCGGAGGACTCCGGTTCAGGGAGCGGCCA
ACTAGCCGAGAACCTCACCTATGCCTGGCACAATATGGACATCTTTGGGGCGGTCAATCAGCCGGGCTCC
GGATGGCGGCAGCTGGTCAACCGGACACGCGGACTATTCTGCAACGAGCGACACATACCGGCGCCCAGGA
AACATTTGCTCAAGAACGGTGAGTTTCTATTCGCAGTCGGCTGATCTGTGTGAAATCTTAATAAAGGGTC
CAATTACCAATTTGAAACTCAGTTTGCGGCGTGGCCTATCCGGGCGAACTTTTGGCCGTGATGGGCAGTT
CCGGTGCCGGAAAGACGACCCTGCTGAATGCCCTTGCCTTTCGATCGCCGCAGGGCATCCAAGTATCGCC
ATCCGGGATGCGACTGCTCAATGGCCAACCTGTGGACGCCAAGGAGATGCAGGCCAGGTGCGCCTATGTC
CAGCAGGATGACCTCTTTATCGGCTCCCTAACGGCCAGGGAACACCTGATTTTCCAGGCCATGGTGCGGA
TGCCACGACATCTGACCTATCGGCAGCGAGTGGCCCGCGTGGATCAGGTGATCCAGGAGCTTTCGCTCAG
CAAATGTCAGCACACGATCATCGGTGTGCCCGGCAGGGTGAAAGGTCTGTCCGGCGGAGAAAGGAAGCGT
CTGGCATTCGCCTCCGAGGCACTAACCGATCCGCCGCTTCTGATCTGCGATGAGCCCACCTCCGGACTGG
ACTCATTTACCGCCCACAGCGTCGTCCAGGTGCTGAAGAAGCTGTCGCAGAAGGGCAAGACCGTCATCCT
GACCATTCATCAGCCGTCTTCCGAGCTGTTTGAGCTCTTTGACAAGATCCTTCTGATGGCCGAGGGCAGG
GTAGCTTTCTTGGGCACTCCCAGCGAAGCCGTCGACTTCTTTTCCTAGTGAGTTCGATGTGTTTATTAAG
GGTATCTAGCATTACATTACATCTCAACTCCTATCCAGCGTGGGTGCCCAGTGTCCTACCAACTACAATC
CGGCGGACTTTTACGTACAGGTGTTGGCCGTTGTGCCCGGACGGGAGATCGAGTCCCGTGATCGGATCGC
CAAGATATGCGACAATTTTGCTATTAGCAAAGTAGCCCGGGATATGGAGCAGTTGTTGGCCACCAAAAAT
TTGGAGAAGCCACTGGAGCAGCCGGAGAATGGGTACACCTACAAGGCCACCTGGTTCATGCAGTTCCGGG
CGGTCCTGTGGCGATCCTGGCTGTCGGTGCTCAAGGAACCACTCCTCGTAAAAGTGCGACTTATTCAGAC
AACGGTGAGTGGTTCCAGTGGAAACAAATGATATAACGCTTACAATTCTTGGAAACAAATTCGCTAGATT
TTAGTTAGAATTGCCTGATTCCACACCCTTCTTAGTTTTTTTCAATGAGATGTATAGTTTATAGTTTTGC
AGAAAATAAATAAATTTCATTTAACTCGCGAACATGTTGAAGATATGAATATTAATGAGATGCGAGTAAC
ATTTTAATTTGCAGATGGTTGCCATCTTGATTGGCCTCATCTTTTTGGGCCAACAACTCACGCAAGTGGG
CGTGATGAATATCAACGGAGCCATCTTCCTCTTCCTGACCAACATGACCTTTCAAAACGTCTTTGCCACG
ATAAATGTAAGTCTTGTTTAGAATACATTTGCATATTAATAATTTACTAACTTTCTAATGAATCGATTCG
ATTTAGGTGTTCACCTCAGAGCTGCCAGTTTTTATGAGGGAGGCCCGAAGTCGACTTTATCGCTGTGACA
CATACTTTCTGGGCAAAACGATTGCCGAATTACCGCTTTTTCTCACAGTGCCACTGGTCTTCACGGCGAT
TGCCTATCCGATGATCGGACTGCGGGCCGGAGTGCTGCACTTCTTCAACTGCCTGGCGCTGGTCACTCTG
GTGGCCAATGTGTCAACGTCCTTCGGATATCTAATATCCTGCGCCAGCTCCTCGACCTCGATGGCGCTGT
CTGTGGGTCCGCCGGTTATCATACCATTCCTGCTCTTTGGCGGCTTCTTCTTGAACTCGGGCTCGGTGCC
AGTATACCTCAAATGGTTGTCGTACCTCTCATGGTTCCGTTACGCCAACGAGGGTCTGCTGATTAACCAA
TGGGCGGACGTGGAGCCGGGCGAAATTAGCTGCACATCGTCGAACACCACGTGCCCCAGTTCGGGCAAGG
TCATCCTGGAGACGCTTAACTTCTCCGCCGCCGATCTGCCGCTGGACTACGTGGGTCTGGCCATTCTCAT
CGTGAGCTTCCGGGTGCTCGCATATCTGGCTCTAAGACTTCGGGCCCGACGCAAGGAGTAGCCGACATAT
ATCCGAAATAACTGCTTGTTTTTTTTTTTTACCATTATTACCATCGTGTTTACTGTTTATTGCCCCCTCA
AAAAGCTAATGTAATTATATTTGTGCCAATAAAAACAAGATATGACCTATAGAATACAAGTATTTCCCCT
TCGAACATCCCCACAAGTAGACTTTGGATTTGTCTTCTAACCAAAAGACTTACACACCTGCATACCTTAC
ATCAAAAACTCGTTTATCGCTACATAAAACACCGGGATATATTTTTTATATACATACTTTTCAAATCGCG
CGCCCTCTTCATAATTCACCTCCACCACACCACGTTTCGTAGTTGCTCTTTCGCTGTCTCCCACCCGCTC
TCCGCAACACATTCACCTTTTGTTCGACGACCTTGGAGCGACTGTCGTTAGTTCCGCGCGATTCGGTTCG
CTCAAATGGTTCCGAGTGGTTCATTTCGTCTCAATAGAAATTAGTAATAAATATTTGTATGTACAATTTA
TTTGCTCCAATATATTTGTATATATTTCCCTCACAGCTATATTTATTCTAATTTAATATTATGACTTTTT
AAGGTAATTTTTTGTGACCTGTTCGGAGTGATTAGCGTTACAATTTGAACTGAAAGTGACATCCAGTGTT
TGTTCCTTGTGTAGATGCATCTCAAAAAAATGGTGGGCATAATAGTGTTGTTTATATATATCAAAAATAA
CAACTATAATAATAAGAATACATTTAATTTAGAAAATGCTTGGATTTCACTGGAACTAGGCTAGCATAAC
TTCGTATAATGTATGCTATACGAAGTTATGCTAGCGGATCCGACCTCAAAGATGGAAGCGGAGCAGAAGG
AGCGATTTCAGACAGACGCCCCCAAGTTTTGGGATTCCTTCTACGGCATTCACGACAACCGCTTCTTCAA
GGATCGCCACTGGCTGTTCACGGAGTTCCCCGAACTAGCTCCTCTGGCGGCGGATTCGGCGGTACTGCAA
CCACGCAGCATTTTCGAACTGGGCTGTGGAGTAGGAAACACAATTTTACCCCTTCTACAGTACAGCTCTG
AACCGCAGCTCAAGGTTTTCGGATGTGACTTCTCCGCCCGGGCCATTGAAATCCTGCGAAGCCAACGGCA
GTTCGACGAGAAGCGCTGCGAGGTGTTTGTCATGGATGCCACGCTGGATCATTGGCAGGTGCCCTTCGAG
GAAAACTCACAGGACATTATTGTGATGATTTTTGTGCTGTCCGCAATTGAGCCAAAGAAAATGCAGCGGG
TATTGGACAATTGCTATCGCTACCTGCGTCCCGGTGGCTTGCTCCTCTTCCGCGACTACGGACGATACGA
CCTGGCACAGCTGCGCTTCAAGAGCGGCAAGTGTATGGAGGACAACTTCTACGTGCGAGGCGACGGCACC
ATGGTGTACTTCTTTACAGAGGAAGAACTGCGGGGTATGATGACTCAAGCGGGGCTGCAGGAGGAGCAGC
TCATTGTGGACCGAAGACTGCAAGTTAATCGCTGTCGCGGCTTGAAGATGTACCGCGTGTGGATTCAGAC
AAAGTTCAGGAAACCGCTTTAAATCAATTTAGACGAATAGTTCTGTGCATTTTAAACCTTGTTCAAATCA
ATTGATATAATTATTTACACGATATATTTAAAAATACAAAGTTAAAACTTCAAACTGTAATATTACTAGA
ACTTTGAGCATTTCTTTTTCTTGATGGAAAGCCCGGCTTGTTTTTAAATTTCCCACCCCTTGGCCATCGG
CACTTGGAAATCGCTAAGGAAAAGCTTCTCGCTGGAACACCATTCGCTGCTGGCCATCCAGGCAGCTTTT
TCCCCAAATACACATAACAGTTAGGAAAGCTGCAAGTTTTCGCAGTTGGCCAAAAACGTCGTAAGTGAAA
ATTTTCCTGGTGCTGCGTAAAAAAATTCGTAAAATATTAGTTAAGCCTGGTTTTTGTAAACTCAAGTTGC
CCGAGCAAAAGTAAAGTGATTCTGATCAAAAGTGCTAAAACTGATTGATTAGGAAAACGAAGATCAAACG
AAATGTCAACCAAAGTCAGCGAAAACCCTTGTCGTGCAGAATTTCATTGATTTTTTCTTCTGAGCCCACG
TTGGCCAGTTGGGCACTTGAAATTATTTTTAAAACGTTTTGCATTTTGAAGACATCTTAGGTGCCCCTGG
GGGTATGCAACGGAAATGAGGAAGGACATGCCTCATGGCTGGGCGTGTTGCTGCCACCCAAATAGTCCTC
TTACGTCCCAATTAGAATCCCATAGCTGCCCATTTCAAGCATTAACCGATGTACTAAAAATAGTTGCAAC
TATTTTCGCACTCTATTCAGCAGCAGTTCCAGCGCTGAGCCAGAAAATTCCTGCGAAAGGCTGTCGTGGC
AAGTGTTACCCGCACACATACACATCATCCAGATCCAGCCAATCCCCCCGTGGAGTGGAGTGAATTTTCA
TTGACGACGGGGCGAAAAAGCTCTGGCGGAAGAGCGACAGAGAGAGAGAGAAACAGAGAGAGAGAGAGAG
AAGCGGCACTGAGAGCGCAACCCTCTAGAACAAAAACAACGAAACAGAGTTCAGCTGCACCACCACCCAC
TACCTACACCACCAACGCCACCACCGCCCACTGACCATCCCACATCCCGACCTGCGCCAGTGGAAGACAG
TGAAAGAGGCCAAGTGCATCGTGCATAGAGTACCTTCATCCTAATCATCGACAGCCGAATTCACCATGTT
TAATGCGCGGCGCAAGCTAAAGGGAGCCATACTTACGACAATGTTGGCGACCAGAAATTTTTCGGCTAGC
GGAGGAGGTGGTGGAGGTGGAGGTGGAGGTACTAGTATGAAGCTGCTGAGTAGTATTGAACAAGCGTGTG
ACATATGCCGACTTAAGAAGCTGAAGTGCAGCAAGGAAAAGCCGAAGTGCGCCAAATGTCTTAAGAACAA
TTGGGAGTGCCGGTACTCGCCAAAGACGAAGCGAAGCCCTTTGACACGCGCTCATTTGACTGAAGTGGAG
AGTCGCCTGGAGCGCCTTGAGCAGTTGTTCCTCCTCATTTTTCCCCGTGAAGACCTCGACATGATACTGA
AGATGGATAGTCTCCAAGATATTAAGGCCCTGCTCACTGGCCTGTTTGTTCAGGATAACGTCAACAAGGA
TGCCGTGACGGACCGCCTTGCCTCGGTGGAGACAGATATGCCACTTACCTTGCGGCAGCATCGCATCTCG
GCTACCAGCAGTAGTGAAGAAAGTTCCAATAAGGGTCAACGGCAACTGACGGTATCGTAAGACGTCTATC
GATACCGTCGACTAAAGCCAAATAGAAAATTATTCAGTTCCTGGCTTAAGTTTTTAAAAGTGATATTATT
TATTTGGTTGTAACCAACCAAAAGAATGTAAATAACTAATACATAATTATGTTAGTTTTAAGTTAGCAAC
AAATTGATTTTAGCTATATTAGCTACTTGGTTAATAAATAGAATATATTTATTTAAAGATAATTGCGTTT
TTATTGTCAGGGAGTGAGTTTGCTTAAAAACTCGTTTAGATCCGCGGCCGCGGCTCGAGGGTACCTCTAG
AGATCCACTAGTGTCGACGATGTAGGTCACGGTCTCGAAGCCGCGGTGCGGGTGCCAGGGCGTGCCCTTG
GGCTCCCCGGGCGCGTACTCCACCTCACCCATCTGGTCCATCATGATGAACGGGTCGAGGTGGCGGTAGT
TGATCCCGGCGAACGCGCGGCGCACCGGGAAGCCCTCGCCCTCGAAACCGCTGGGCGCGGTGGTCACGGT
GAGCACGGGACGTGCGACGGCGTCGGCGGGTGCGGATACGCGGGGCAGCGTCAGCGGGTTCTCGACGGTC
ACGGCGGGCATGTCGACACTAGTTCTAGCCAGCTTTTGTTCCCTTTAGTGAGGGTTAATTTCGAGCTTGG
CGTAATCATGGTCATAGCTGTTTCCTGTGTGAAATTGTTATCCGCTCACAATTCCACACAACATACGAGC
CGGAAGCATAAAGTGTAAAGCCTGGGGTGCCTAATGAGTGAGCTAACTCACATTAATTGCGTTGCGCTCA
CTGCCCGCTTTCCAGTCGGGAAACCTGTCGTGCCAGCTGCATTAATGAATCGGCCAACGCGCGGGGAGAG
GCGGTTTGCGTATTGGGCGCTCTTCCGCTTCCTCGCTCACTGACTCGCTGCGCTCGGTCGTTCGGCTGCG
GCGAGCGGTATCAGCTCACTCAAAGGCGGTAATACGGTTATCCACAGAATCAGGGGATAACGCAGGAAAG
AACATGTGAGCAAAAGGCCAGCAAAAGGCCAGGAACCGTAAAAAGGCCGCGTTGCTGGCGTTTTTCCATA
GGCTCCGCCCCCCTGACGAGCATCACAAAAATCGACGCTCAAGTCAGAGGTGGCGAAACCCGACAGGACT
ATAAAGATACCAGGCGTTTCCCCCTGGAAGCTCCCTCGTGCGCTCTCCTGTTCCGACCCTGCCGCTTACC
GGATACCTGTCCGCCTTTCTCCCTTCGGGAAGCGTGGCGCTTTCTCATAGCTCACGCTGTAGGTATCTCA
GTTCGGTGTAGGTCGTTCGCTCCAAGCTGGGCTGTGTGCACGAACCCCCCGTTCAGCCCGACCGCTGCGC
CTTATCCGGTAACTATCGTCTTGAGTCCAACCCGGTAAGACACGACTTATCGCCACTGGCAGCAGCCACT
GGTAACAGGATTAGCAGAGCGAGGTATGTAGGCGGTGCTACAGAGTTCTTGAAGTGGTGGCCTAACTACG
GCTACACTAGAAGGACAGTATTTGGTATCTGCGCTCTGCTGAAGCCAGTTACCTTCGGAAAAAGAGTTGG
TAGCTCTTGATCCGGCAAACAAACCACCGCTGGTAGCGGTGGTTTTTTTGTTTGCAAGCAGCAGATTACG
CGCAGAAAAAAAGGATCTCAAGAAGATCCTTTGATCTTTTCTACGGGGTCTGACGCTCAGTGGAACGAAA
ACTCACGTTAAGGGATTTTGGTCATGAGATTATCAAAAAGGATCTTCACCTAGATCCTTTTAAATTAAAA
ATGAAGTTTTAAATCAATCTAAAGTATATATGAGTAAACTTGGTCTGACAGTTACCAATGCTTAATCAGT
GAGGCACCTATCTCAGCGATCTGTCTATTTCGTTCATCCATAGTTGCCTGACTCCCCGTCGTGTAGATAA
CTACGATACGGGAGGGCTTACCATCTGGCCCCAGTGCTGCAATGATACCGCGAGACCCACGCTCACCGGC
TCCAGATTTATCAGCAATAAACCAGCCAGCCGGAAGGGCCGAGCGCAGAAGTGGTCCTGCAACTTTATCC
GCCTCCATCCAGTCTATTAATTGTTGCCGGGAAGCTAGAGTAAGTAGTTCGCCAGTTAATAGTTTGCGCA
ACGTTGTTGCCATTGCTACAGGCATCGTGGTGTCACGCTCGTCGTTTGGTATGGCTTCATTCAGCTCCGG
TTCCCAACGATCAAGGCGAGTTACATGATCCCCCATGTTGTGCAAAAAAGCGGTTAGCTCCTTCGGTCCT
CCGATCGTTGTCAGAAGTAAGTTGGCCGCAGTGTTATCACTCATGGTTATGGCAGCACTGCATAATTCTC
TTACTGTCATGCCATCCGTAAGATGCTTTTCTGTGACTGGTGAGTACTCAACCAAGTCATTCTGAGAATA
GTGTATGCGGCGACCGAGTTGCTCTTGCCCGGCGTCAATACGGGATAATACCGCGCCACATAGCAGAACT
TTAAAAGTGCTCATCATTGGAAAACGTTCTTCGGGGCGAAAACTCTCAAGGATCTTACCGCTGTTGAGAT
CCAGTTCGATGTAACCCACTCGTGCACCCAACTGATCTTCAGCATCTTTTACTTTCACCAGCGTTTCTGG
GTGAGCAAAAACAGGAAGGCAAAATGCCGCAAAAAAGGGAATAAGGGCGACACGGAAATGTTGAATACTC
ATACTCTTCCTTTTTCAATATTATTGAAGCATTTATCAGGGTTATTGTCTCATGAGCGGATACATATTTG
AATGTATTTAGAAAAATAAACAAATAGGGGTTCCGCGCACATTTCCCCGAAAAGTGCCAC
Features (pLannotate 1.2.2; 17 found; start..end, strand, type, name):
      4..432     +  rep_origin     f1 ori (sequence partly withheld): f1 bacteriophage origin of replication; arrow indicates direction of (+) strand synthesis
    463..620     -  CDS            lacZα (fragment): LacZα fragment of β-galactosidase; lacZ fragment
    623..641     +  promoter       T7 promoter: promoter for bacteriophage T7 RNA polymerase
    666..4802    +  gene           mini-white: white; This modified version of the white gene lacks part of the first intron.
   4809..4842    -  protein_bind   loxP: Cre-mediated recombination occurs in the 8-bp core sequence (GCATACAT). Cre recombinase
   4856..5602    +  CDS            metl (fragment): METL_DROME - Experimental evidence at protein level: Swiss-Prot protein existence level 1. Probable methyltransferase. From Drosophila melanogaster (Fruit fly).
   6772..6843    +  CDS            CAMK2D (fragment): KCC2D_HUMAN - Also known as CAMKD. Experimental evidence at protein level: Swiss-Prot protein existence level 1. Calcium/calmodulin-dependent protein kinase involved in the regulation of Ca(2+) homeostatis and excitation-contraction coupling (ECC) in heart by targeting ion channels, transporters and accessory proteins involved in Ca(2+) influx into the myocyte, Ca(2+) release from the sarcoplasmic reticulum (SR), SR Ca(2+) uptake and Na(+) and K(+) channel transport. Targets also transcription factors and signaling molecules to regulate heart function. In its activated form, is involved in the
   6880..7326    +  CDS            GAL4 (fragment): GAL4_YEAST - Experimental evidence at protein level: Swiss-Prot protein existence level 1. This protein is a positive regulator for the gene expression of the galactose-induced genes such as GAL1, GAL2, GAL7, GAL10, and MEL1 which code for the enzymes used to convert galactose to glucose. It recognizes a 17 base pair sequence in (5'-CGGRNNRCYNYNCNCCG-3') the upstream activating sequence (UAS-G) of these genes. From Saccharomyces cerevisiae (strain ATCC 204508 / S288c) (Baker's yeast).
   7647..7716    +  protein_bind   attB: attB site for the φC31 integrase (Groth et al., 2000) phage φC31 integrase
   7935..7953    -  promoter       T3 promoter: promoter for bacteriophage T3 RNA polymerase
   7998..8014    -  protein_bind   lac operator: The lac repressor binds to the lac operator to inhibit transcription in E. coli. This inhibition can be relieved by adding lactose or isopropyl-β-D-thiogalactopyranoside (IPTG). lac repressor encoded by lacI
   8022..8052    -  promoter       lac promoter: promoter for the E. coli lac operon
   8067..8088    -  protein_bind   CAP binding site: CAP binding activates transcription in the presence of cAMP. E. coli catabolite activator protein
   8101..8193    -  CDS            lacI (fragment): lac repressor; lacI; The lac repressor binds to the lac operator to inhibit transcription in E. coli. This inhibition can be relieved by adding lactose or isopropyl-β-D-thiogalactopyranoside (IPTG).
   8376..8964    -  rep_origin     ori: high-copy-number ColE1/pMB1/pBR322/pUC origin of replication
   9135..9995    -  CDS            AmpR: β-lactamase; bla; confers resistance to ampicillin, carbenicillin, and related antibiotics
   9996..10100   -  promoter       AmpR promoter: bla
