[The description below was written by a language model from this plasmid's Addgene catalogue record and pLannotate feature annotations shown in this document.]
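Description:
pattB-nsyb-MKII::GAL4DBDo is a 10.1 kb Drosophila transgenesis plasmid built on the pattB-nsyb backbone and deposited for generating transgenic flies carrying the TRIC system, a transcriptional reporter of intracellular calcium. It is maintained in E. coli through a high-copy ColE1/pUC-type origin with ampicillin resistance (AmpR under its own bla promoter). It also retains cloning-vector remnants: an f1 origin, lacZα and lacI fragments, the lac promoter/operator, and flanking T7 and T3 promoters. For fly work it carries a φC31 attB site, which allows integrase-mediated insertion into a genomic attP landing site. Transformants are identified by eye colour through the mini-white marker. A single loxP site lies just downstream of mini-white.

The insert is recorded as MKIIK11A::GAL4DBDo. In the feature table this appears as a short fragment matching a calcium/calmodulin-dependent protein kinase II sequence, followed closely by a fragment of yeast GAL4. This is consistent with a calmodulin-target peptide from CaMKII, apparently carrying a K11A substitution, fused to the GAL4 DNA-binding domain. The trailing "o" may denote a codon-optimised version, but the record does not say so. No promoter is annotated. The backbone name implies nsyb (neuronal Synaptobrevin) regulatory sequence, and the region upstream of the fusion includes Drosophila genomic DNA picked up as a metl fragment plus an unannotated stretch, which may correspond to that enhancer. No terminator is annotated either. As a DNA-binding-domain half, the protein would presumably need a separately supplied activation-domain partner to reconstitute a calcium-dependent GAL4 activity that drives UAS reporters. That partner is not part of this plasmid, and the record gives no details of the mechanism.
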