Addgene plasmid #64721: pattB-nsyb-MKII::GAL4DBDo
Purpose: generating transgenic TRIC flies
Depositing lab: Liqun Luo. Depositing organization: Stanford University. Publication: A transcriptional reporter of intracellular Ca in Drosophila. Gao XJ, Riabinina O, Li J, Potter CJ, Clandinin TR, Luo L. Nat Neurosci. 2015 May 11. doi: 10.1038/nn.4016. PubMed 25961791.
Backbone
  Vector backbone: pattB-nsyb
  Backbone manufacturer: see publication for details
  Vector type: Insect Expression
  Selectable markers: white
Growth in bacteria
  Bacterial resistance: Ampicillin, 100 μg/mL
  Growth temperature: 37°C
  Growth strain: DH5alpha
  Copy number: High Copy
Gene/Insert
  Gene/Insert name: MKIIK11A::GAL4DBDo
Resource information
  A portion of this plasmid was derived from a plasmid made by: see publication for details
Terms and licenses: Academic/Nonprofit Terms; Industry Terms: Not Available to Industry
How to cite: pattB-nsyb-MKII::GAL4DBDo was a gift from Liqun Luo (Addgene plasmid # 64721 ; http://n2t.net/addgene:64721 ; RRID:Addgene_64721)
