>Addgene plasmid #64721 | pattB-nsyb-MKII::GAL4DBDo | addgene partial sequence | sequence record 111549 | miniwhite-F 5'-TTTGTGACCTGTTCGGAGTGA-3'
TTTGTTCCTTGTGTAGATGCATCTCAAAAAAATGGTGGGCATAATAGTGTTGTTTATATATATCAAAAAT
AACAACTATAATAATAAGAATACATTTAATTTAGAAAATGCTTGGATTTCACTGGAACTAGGCTAGCATA
ACTTCGTATAATGTATGCTATACGAAGTTATGCTAGCGGATCCGACCTCAAAGATGGAAGCGGAGCAGAA
GGAGCGATTTCAGACAGACGCCCCCAAGTTTTGGGATTCCTTCTACGGCATTCACGACAACCGCTTCTTC
AAGGATCGCCACTGGCTGTTCACGGAGTTCCCCGAACTAGCTCCTCTGGCGGCGGATTCGGCGGTACTGC
AACCACGCAGCATTTTCGAACTGGGCTGTGGAGTAGGAAACACAATTTTACCCCTTCTACAGTACAGCTC
TGAACCGCAGCTCAAGGTTTTCGGATGTGACTTCTCCGCCCGGGCCATTGAAATCCTGCGAAGCCAACGG
CAGTTCGACGAGAAGCGCTGCGAGGTGTTTGTCATGGATGCCACGCTGGATCATTGGCAGGTGCCCTTCG
AGGAAAACTCACAGGACATTATTGTGATGATTTTTGTGCTGTCCGCAATTGAGCCAAAGAAAATGCAGCG
GGTATTGGACAATTGCTATCGCTACCTGCGTCCCGGTGGCTTGCTCCTCTTCCGCGACTACGGACGATAC
GACCTGGCACAGCTGCGCTTCAAGAGCGGCAAGTGTATGGAGGACAACTTCTACGTGCGAGGCGACGGCA
CCATGGTGTACTTCTTTACAGAGGAAGAACTGCGGGGTATGATGACTCAAGCGGGGCTGCAGGAGGAGCA
GCTCATTGTGGACCGAAGACTGCAAGTTAATCGCTGTCGCGGCTTGAAGATGTACCGCGTGTGGATTCA
