>Addgene plasmid #64721 | pattB-nsyb-MKII::GAL4DBDo | addgene partial sequence | sequence record 111608 | SYBFOR5 5'-TGGAAGACAGTGAAAGAGGC-3'
TCATCGACAGCCGAATTCACCATGTTTAATGCGCGGCGCAAGCTAAAGGGAGCCATACTTACGACAATGT
TGGCGACCAGAAATTTTTCGGCTAGCGGAGGAGGTGGTGGAGGTGGAGGTGGAGGTACTAGTATGAAGCT
GCTGAGTAGTATTGAACAAGCGTGTGACATATGCCGACTTAAGAAGCTGAAGTGCAGCAAGGAAAAGCCG
AAGTGCGCCAAATGTCTTAAGAACAATTGGGAGTGCCGGTACTCGCCAAAGACGAAGCGAAGCCCTTTGA
CACGCGCTCATTTGACTGAAGTGGAGAGTCGCCTGGAGCGCCTTGAGCAGTTGTTCCTCCTCATTTTTCC
CCGTGAAGACCTCGACATGATACTGAAGATGGATAGTCTCCAAGATATTAAGGCCCTGCTCACTGGCCTG
TTTGTTCAGGATAACGTCAACAAGGATGCCGTGACGGACCGCCTTGCCTCGGTGGAGACAGATATGCCAC
TTACCTTGCGGCAGCATCGCATCTCGGCTACCAGCAGTAGTGAAGAAAGTTCCAATAAGGGTCAACGGCA
ACTGACGGTATCGTAAGACGTCTATCGATACCGTCGACTAAAGCCAAATAGAAAATTATTCAGTTCCTGG
CTTAAGTTTTTAAAAGTGATATTATTTATTTGGTTGTAACCAACCAAAAGAATGTAAATAACTAATACAT
AATTATGTTAGTTTTAAGTTAGCAACAAATTGATTTTAGCTATATTAGCTACTTGGTTAATAAATAGAAT
ATATTTATTTAAAGATAATTGCGTTTTTATTGTCAGGGAGTGAGTTTGCTTAAAAACTCGTTTAGATCCG
CGGCCGCGGCTCGAGGGTACCTCTAGAGATCCACTAGTGTCGACGATGTAGGTCACGGTCTC
